>Addgene plasmid #85090 | p3R112C/T180CBM3 | depositor full sequence | sequence record 164484 | p3R112C/T180CBM3 sequence 9269 bps
TGGCGAATGGG
[124 nt withheld, positions 12-135]
C
[91 nt withheld, positions 137-227]
A
[49 nt withheld, positions 229-277]
CCTTTGACGTTGGAGTCCACGTTCTTT
[37 nt withheld, positions 305-341]
ACCCTATCTCGGTCTATTCTTTTGATTTATAAGGGATTTTGCCGATTTCGGCCTATTGGTTAAAAAATGA
GCTGATTTAACAAAAATTTAACGCGAATTTTAACAAAATATTAACGTTTACAATTTCAGGTGGCACTTTT
CGGGGAAATGTGCGCGGAACCCCTATTTGTTTATTTTTCTAAATACATTCAAATATGTATCCGCTCATGA
ATTAATTCTTAGAAAAACTCATCGAGCATCAAATGAAACTGCAATTTATTCATATCAGGATTATCAATAC
CATATTTTTGAAAAAGCCGTTTCTGTAATGAAGGAGAAAACTCACCGAGGCAGTTCCATAGGATGGCAAG
ATCCTGGTATCGGTCTGCGATTCCGACTCGTCCAACATCAATACAACCTATTAATTTCCCCTCGTCAAAA
ATAAGGTTATCAAGTGAGAAATCACCATGAGTGACGACTGAATCCGGTGAGAATGGCAAAAGTTTATGCA
TTTCTTTCCAGACTTGTTCAACAGGCCAGCCATTACGCTCGTCATCAAAATCACTCGCATCAACCAAACC
GTTATTCATTCGTGATTGCGCCTGAGCGAGACGAAATACGCGATCGCTGTTAAAAGGACAATTACAAACA
GGAATCGAATGCAACCGGCGCAGGAACACTGCCAGCGCATCAACAATATTTTCACCTGAATCAGGATATT
CTTCTAATACCTGGAATGCTGTTTTCCCGGGGATCGCAGTGGTGAGTAACCATGCATCATCAGGAGTACG
GATAAAATGCTTGATGGTCGGAAGAGGCATAAATTCCGTCAGCCAGTTTAGTCTGACCATCTCATCTGTA
ACATCATTGGCAACGCTACCTTTGCCATGTTTCAGAAACAACTCTGGCGCATCGGGCTTCCCATACAATC
GATAGATTGTCGCACCTGATTGCCCGACATTATCGCGAGCCCATTTATACCCATATAAATCAGCATCCAT
GTTGGAATTTAATCGCGGCCTAGAGCAAGACGTTTCCCGTTGAATATGGCTCATAACACCCCTTGTATTA
CTGTTTATGTAAGCAGACAGTTTTATTGTTCATGACCAAAATCCCTTAACGTGAGTTTTCGTTCCACTGA
GCGTCAGACCCCGTAGAAAAGATCAAAGGATCTTCTTGAGATCCTTTTTTTCTGCGCGTAATCTGCTGCT
TGCAAACAAAAAAACCACCGCTACCAGCGGTGGTTTGTTTGCCGGATCAAGAGCTACCAACTCTTTTTCC
GAAGGTAACTGGCTTCAGCAGAGCGCAGATACCAAATACTGTCCTTCTAGTGTAGCCGTAGTTAGGCCAC
CACTTCAAGAACTCTGTAGCACCGCCTACATACCTCGCTCTGCTAATCCTGTTACCAGTGGCTGCTGCCA
GTGGCGATAAGTCGTGTCTTACCGGGTTGGACTCAAGACGATAGTTACCGGATAAGGCGCAGCGGTCGGG
CTGAACGGGGGGTTCGTGCACACAGCCCAGCTTGGAGCGAACGACCTACACCGAACTGAGATACCTACAG
CGTGAGCTATGAGAAAGCGCCACGCTTCCCGAAGGGAGAAAGGCGGACAGGTATCCGGTAAGCGGCAGGG
TCGGAACAGGAGAGCGCACGAGGGAGCTTCCAGGGGGAAACGCCTGGTATCTTTATAGTCCTGTCGGGTT
TCGCCACCTCTGACTTGAGCGTCGATTTTTGTGATGCTCGTCAGGGGGGCGGAGCCTATGGAAAAACGCC
AGCAACGCGGCCTTTTTACGGTTCCTGGCCTTTTGCTGGCCTTTTGCTCACATGTTCTTTCCTGCGTTAT
CCCCTGATTCTGTGGATAACCGTATTACCGCCTTTGAGTGAGCTGATACCGCTCGCCGCAGCCGAACGAC
CGAGCGCAGCGAGTCAGTGAGCGAGGAAGCGGAAGAGCGCCTGATGCGGTATTTTCTCCTTACGCATCTG
TGCGGTATTTCACACCGCATATATGGTGCACTCTCAGTACAATCTGCTCTGATGCCGCATAGTTAAGCCA
GTATACACTCCGCTATCGCTACGTGACTGGGTCATGGCTGCGCCCCGACACCCGCCAACACCCGCTGACG
CGCCCTGACGGGCTTGTCTGCTCCCGGCATCCGCTTACAGACAAGCTGTGACCGTCTCCGGGAGCTGCAT
GTGTCAGAGGTTTTCACCGTCATCACCGAAACGCGCGAGGCAGCTGCGGTAAAGCTCATCAGCGTGGTCG
TGAAGCGATTCACAGATGTCTGCCTGTTCATCCGCGTCCAGCTCGTTGAGTTTCTCCAGAAGCGTTAATG
TCTGGCTTCTGATAAAGCGGGCCATGTTAAGGGCGGTTTTTTCCTGTTTGGTCACTGATGCCTCCGTGTA
AGGGGGATTTCTGTTCATGGGGGTAATGATACCGATGAAACGAGAGAGGATGCTCACGATACGGGTTACT
GATGATGAACATGCCCGGTTACTGGAACGTTGTGAGGGTAAACAACTGGCGGTATGGATGCGGCGGGACC
AGAGAAAAATCACTCAGGGTCAATGCCAGCGCTTCGTTAATACAGATGTAGGTGTTCCACAGGGTAGCCA
GCAGCATCCTGCGATGCAGATCCGGAACATAATGGTGCAGGGCGCTGACTTCCGCGTTTCCAGACTTTAC
GAAACACGGAAACCGAAGACCATTCATGTTGTTGCTCAGGTCGCAGACGTTTTGCAGCAGCAGTCGCTTC
ACGTTCGCTCGCGTATCGGTGATTCATTCTGCTAACCAGTAAGGCAACCCCGCCAGCCTAGCCGGGTCCT
CAACGACAGGAGCACGATCATGCGCACCCGTGGGGCCGCCATGCCGGCGATAATGGCCTGCTTCTCGCCG
AAACGTTTGGTGGCGGGACCAGTGACGAAGGCTTGAGCGAGGGCGTGCAAGATTCCGAATACCGCAAGCG
ACAGGCCGATCATCGTCGCGCTCCAGCGAAAGCGGTCCTCGCCGAAAATGACCCAGAGCGCTGCCGGCAC
CTGTCCTACGAGTTGCATGATAAAGAAGACAGTCATAAGTGCGGCGACGATAGTCATGCCCCGCGCCCAC
CGGAAGGAGCTGACTGGGTTGAAGGCTCTCAAGGGCATCGGTCGAGATCCCGGTGCCTAATGAGTGAGCT
AACTTACATTAATTGCGTTGCGCTCACTGCCCGCTTTCCAGTCGGGAAACCTGTCGTGCCAGCTGCATTA
ATGAATCGGCCAACGCGCGGGGAGAGGCGGTTTGCGTATTGGGCGCCAGGGTGGTTTTTCTTTTCACCAG
TGAGACGGGCAACAGCTGATTGCCCTTCACCGCCTGGCCCTGAGAGAGTTGCAGCAAGCGGTCCACGCTG
GTTTGCCCCAGCAGGCGAAAATCCTGTTTGATGGTGGTTAACGGCGGGATATAACATGAGCTGTCTTCGG
TATCGTCGTATCCCACTACCGAGATATCCGCACCAACGCGCAGCCCGGACTCGGTAATGGCGCGCATTGC
GCCCAGCGCCATCTGATCGTTGGCAACCAGCATCGCAGTGGGAACGATGCCCTCATTCAGCATTTGCATG
GTTTGTTGAAAACCGGACATGGCACTCCAGTCGCCTTCCCGTTCCGCTATCGGCTGAATTTGATTGCGAG
TGAGATATTTATGCCAGCCAGCCAGACGCAGACGCGCCGAGACAGAACTTAATGGGCCCGCTAACAGCGC
GATTTGCTGGTGACCCAATGCGACCAGATGCTCCACGCCCAGTCGCGTACCGTCTTCATGGGAGAAAATA
ATACTGTTGATGGGTGTCTGGTCAGAGACATCAAGAAATAACGCCGGAACATTAGTGCAGGCAGCTTCCA
CAGCAATGGCATCCTGGTCATCCAGCGGATAGTTAATGATCAGCCCACTGACGCGTTGCGCGAGAAGATT
GTGCACCGCCGCTTTACAGGCTTCGACGCCGCTTCGTTCTACCATCGACACCACCACGCTGGCACCCAGT
TGATCGGCGCGAGATTTAATCGCCGCGACAATTTGCGACGGCGCGTGCAGGGCCAGACTGGAGGTGGCAA
CGCCAATCAGCAACGACTGTTTGCCCGCCAGTTGTTGTGCCACGCGGTTGGGAATGTAATTCAGCTCCGC
CATCGCCGCTTCCACTTTTTCCCGCGTTTTCGCAGAAACGTGGCTGGCCTGGTTCACCACGCGGGAAACG
GTCTGATAAGAGACACCGGCATACTCTGCGACATCGTATAACGTTACTGGTTTCACATTCACCACCCTGA
ATTGACTCTCTTCCGGGCGCTATCATGCCATACCGCGAAAGGTTTTGCGCCATTCGATGGTGTCCGGGAT
CTCGACGCTCTCCCTTATGCGACTCCTGCATTAGGAAGCAGCCCAGTAGTAGGTTGAGGCCGTTGAGCAC
CGCCGCCGCAAGGAATGGTGCATGCAAGGAGATGGCGCCCAACAGTCCCCCGGCCACGGGGCCTGCCACC
ATACCCACGCCGAAACAAGCGCTCATGAGCCCGAAGTGGCGAGCCCGATCTTCCCCATCGGTGATGTCGG
CGATATAGGCGCCAGCAACCGCACCTGTGGCGCCGGTGATGCCGGCCACGATGCGTCCGGCGTAGAGGAT
CGAGATCTCGATCCCGCGAAATTAATACGACTCACTATAGGGGAATTGTGAGCGGATAACAATTCCCCTC
TAGAAATAATTTTGTTTAACTTTAAGAAGGAGATATACCATGGGCAGCAGCCATCATCATCATCATCACA
GCAGCGGCCTGGTGCCGCGCGGCAGCCATATGATCTACCTGAAATCTTTCGAACGTAACATCCGCCTGAT
CAATATGAAAGTGGTTTACGATGATGTTCGTGTGCTGAAAGATATTATCCAGGCGCTGGCCCGCCTGGTT
GATGAAGCCGTGCTGAAATTCAAACAGGATAGCGTTGAACTGGTGGCACTGGATCGTGCGCATATTAGCC
TGATCTCTGTTAACCTGCCGCGCGAAATGTTCAAAGAATACGATGTGAACGATGAATTTAAATTCGGTTT
CAACACCCAGTACCTGATGAAAATCCTGAAAGTTGCAAAACGTAAAGAAGCCATTGAAATCGCAAGTGAA
AGCCCGGATAGTGTGATTATCAACATTATCGGCAGCACCAATCGTGAATTTAACGTTTGCAATCTGGAAG
TGTCTGAACAGGAAATTCCGGAAATCAACCTGCAGTTCGATATTAGTGCGACGATCAGCTCTGATGGTTT
TAAAAGTGCCATCAGCGAAGTTTCTACCGTGACGGATAATGTGGTTGTGGAAGGTCACGAAGATCGCATT
CTGATCAAAGCAGAAGGCGAAAGCGAAGTTGAAGTGGAATTTTCTAAAGATTGCGGCGGTCTGCAGGATC
TGGAATTTAGTAAAGAAAGCAAAAATTCTTACAGTGCGGAATACCTGGATGATGTTCTGTCTCTGACGAA
ACTGAGTGATTACGTGAAAATCAGCTTCGGCAACCAGAAACCGCTGCAGCTGTTTTTCAATATGGAAGGC
GGTGGCAAAGTTACGTACCTGCTGGCGCCGAAAGTGGGAGGTAGCATGACAATTAAAGAAATGCCTCAGC
CAAAAACGTTTGGAGAGCTTAAAAATTTACCGTTATTAAACACAGATAAACCGGTTCAAGCTTTGATGAA
AATTGCGGATGAATTAGGAGAAATCTTTAAATTCGAGGCGCCTGGTCGTGTAACGCGCTACTTATCAAGT
CAGCGTCTAATTAAAGAAGCATGCGATGAATCACGCTTTGATAAAAACTTAAGTCAAGGCCTTAAATTTG
TACGTGATTTTGCAGGAGACGGGTTATTTACAAGCTGGACGCATGAAAAAAATTGGAAAAAAGCGCATAA
TATCTTACTTCCAAGCTTCAGTCAGCAGGCAATGAAAGGCTATCATGCGATGATGGTCGATATCGCCGTG
CAGCTTGTTCAAAAGTGGGAGCGTCTAAATGCAGATGAGCATATTGAAGTACCGGAAGACATGACACGTT
TAACGCTTGATACAATTGGTCTTTGCGGCTTTAACTATCGCTTTAACAGCTTTTACCGAGATCAGCCTCA
TCCATTTATTACAAGTATGGTCCGTGCACTGGATGAAGCAATGAACAAGCTGCAGCGAGCAAATCCAGAC
GACCCAGCTTATGATGAAAACAAGCGCCAGTTTCAAGAAGATATCAAGGTGATGAACGACCTAGTAGATA
AAATTATTGCAGATCGCAAAGCAAGCGGTGAACAAAGCGATGATTTATTAACGCATATGCTAAACGGAAA
AGATCCAGAAACGGGTGAGCCGCTTGATGACGAGAACATTCGCTATCAAATTATTACATTCTTAATTGCG
GGACACGAAACAACAAGTGGTCTTTTATCATTTGCGCTGTATTTCTTAGTGAAAAATCCACATGTATTAC
AAAAAGCAGCAGAAGAAGCAGCACGAGTTCTAGTAGATCCTGTTCCAAGCTACAAACAAGTCAAACAGCT
TAAATATGTCGGCATGGTCTTAAACGAAGCGCTGCGCTTATGGCCAACTGCTCCTGCGTTTTCCCTATAT
GCAAAAGAAGATACGGTGCTTGGAGGAGAATATCCTTTAGAAAAAGGCGACGAACTAATGGTTCTGATTC
CTCAGCTTCACCGTGATAAAACAATTTGGGGAGACGATGTGGAAGAGTTCCGTCCAGAGCGTTTTGAAAA
TCCAAGTGCGATTCCGCAGCATGCGTTTAAACCGTTTGGAAACGGTCAGCGTGCGTGTATCGGTCAGCAG
TTCGCTCTTCATGAAGCAACGCTGGTACTTGGTATGATGCTAAAACACTTTGACTTTGAAGATCATACAA
ACTACGAGCTGGATATTAAAGAAACTTTAACGTTAAAACCTGAAGGCTTTGTGGTAAAAGCAAAATCGAA
AAAAATTCCGCTTGGCGGTATTCCTTCACCTAGCACTGAACAGTCTGCTAAAAAAGTACGCAAAAAGGCA
GAAAACGCTCATAATACGCCGCTGCTTGTGCTATACGGTTCAAATATGGGAACAGCTGAAGGAACGGCGC
GTGATTTAGCAGATATTGCAATGAGCAAAGGATTTGCACCGCAGGTCGCAACGCTTGATTCACACGCCGG
AAATCTTCCGCGCGAAGGAGCTGTATTAATTGTAACGGCGTCTTATAACGGTCATCCGCCTGATAACGCA
AAGCAATTTGTCGACTGGTTAGACCAAGCGTCTGCTGATGAAGTAAAAGGCGTTCGCTACTCCGTATTTG
GATGCGGCGATAAAAACTGGGCTACTACGTATCAAAAAGTGCCTGCTTTTATCGATGAAACGCTTGCCGC
TAAAGGGGCAGAAAACATCGCTGACCGCGGTGAAGCAGATGCAAGCGACGACTTTGAAGGCACATATGAA
GAATGGCGTGAACATATGTGGAGTGACGTAGCAGCCTACTTTAACCTCGACATTGAAAACAGTGAAGATA
ATAAATCTACTCTTTCACTTCAATTTGTCGACAGCGCCGCGGATATGCCGCTTGCGAAAATGCACGGTGC
GTTTTCAACGAACGTCGTAGCAAGCAAAGAACTTCAACAGCCAGGCAGTGCACGAAGCACGCGACATCTT
GAAATTGAACTTCCAAAAGAAGCTTCTTATCAAGAAGGAGATCATTTAGGTGTTATTCCTCGCAACTATG
AAGGAATAGTAAACCGTGTAACAGCAAGGTTCGGCCTAGATGCATCACAGCAAATCCGTCTGGAAGCAGA
AGAAGAAAAATTAGCTCATTTGCCACTCGCTAAAACAGTATCCGTAGAAGAGCTTCTGCAATACGTGGAG
CTTCAAGATCCTGTTACGCGCACGCAGCTTCGCGCAATGGCTGCTAAAACGGTCAGCCCGCCGCATAAAG
TAGAGCTTGAAGCCTTGCTTGAAAAGCAAGCCTACAAAGAACAAGTGCTGGCAAAACGTTTAACAATGCT
TGAACTGCTTGAAAAATACCCGGCGAGCGAAATGAAATTCAGCGAATTTATCGCCCTTCTGCCAAGCATA
CGCCCGCGCTATTACTCGATTTCTTCATCACCTCGTGTCGATGAAAAACAAGCAAGCATCACGGTCAGCG
TTGTCTCAGGAGAAGCGTGGAGCGGATATGGAGAATATAAAGGAATTGCGTCGAACTATCTTGCCGAGCT
GCAAGAAGGAGATACGATTACGTGCTTTATTTCCACACCGCAGTCAGAATTTACGCTGCCAAAAGACCCT
GAAACGCCGCTTATCATGGTCGGACCGGGAACAGGCGTCGCGCCGTTTAGAGGCTTTGTGCAGGCGCGCA
AACAGCTAAAAGAACAAGGACAGTCACTTGGAGAAGCACATTTATACTTCGGCTGCCGTTCACCTCATGA
AGACTATCTGTATCAAGAAGAGCTTGAAAACGCCCAAAGCGAAGGCATCATTACGCTTCATACCGCTTTT
TCTCGCATGCCAAATCAGCCGAAAACATACGTTCAGCACGTAATGGAACAAGACGGCAAGAAATTGATTG
AACTTCTTGATCAAGGAGCGCACTTCTATATTTGCGGAGACGGAAGCCAAATGGCACCTGCCGTTGAAGC
AACGCTTATGAAAAGCTATGCTGACGTTCACCAAGTGAGTGAAGCAGACGCTCGCTTATGGCTGCAGCAG
CTAGAAGAAAAAGGCCGATACGCAAAAGACGTGTGGGCTGGGTAAGGATCCGAATTCGAGCTCCGTCGAC
AAGCTTGCGGCCGCACTCGAGCACCACCACCACCACCACTGAGATCCGGCTGCTAACAAAGCCCGAAAGG
AAGCTGAGTTGGCTGCTGCCACCGCTGAGCAATAACTAGCATAACCCCTTGGGGCCTCTAAACGGGTCTT
GAGGGGTTTTTTGCTGAAAGGAGGAACTATATCCGGAT
Features (pLannotate 1.2.2; 22 found; start..end, strand, type, name):
     12..467     +  rep_origin     f1 ori (sequence partly withheld): f1 bacteriophage origin of replication; arrow indicates direction of (+) strand synthesis
    494..551     +  promoter       AmpR promoter (fragment): bla
    560..1375    -  CDS            KanR: aminoglycoside phosphotransferase; aph(3')-Ia; confers resistance to kanamycin in bacteria or G418 (Geneticin®) in eukaryotes
   1497..2085    +  rep_origin     ori: high-copy-number ColE1/pMB1/pBR322/pUC origin of replication
   2271..2413    -  misc_feature   bom: basis of mobility region from pBR322
   2515..2706    -  CDS            rop: Rop protein, which maintains plasmids at low copy number; rop
   2723..3103    +  CDS            YPB1_ECOLX: Protein predicted: Swiss-Prot protein existence level 4. From Escherichia coli.
   3175..3466    -  CDS            TcR (fragment): tetracycline efflux protein; tet; confers resistance to tetracycline
   3481..3502    -  protein_bind   CAP binding site: CAP binding activates transcription in the presence of cAMP. E. coli catabolite activator protein
   3515..4597    -  CDS            lacI: lac repressor; lacI; The lac repressor binds to the lac operator to inhibit transcription in E. coli. This inhibition can be relieved by adding lactose or isopropyl-β-D-thiogalactopyranoside (IPTG).
   4598..4675    -  promoter       lacI promoter: lacI
   4683..4962    -  CDS            TcR (fragment): tetracycline efflux protein; tet; confers resistance to tetracycline
   4984..5002    +  promoter       T7 promoter: promoter for bacteriophage T7 RNA polymerase
   5003..5027    +  protein_bind   lac operator: The lac repressor binds to the lac operator to inhibit transcription in E. coli. This inhibition can be relieved by adding lactose or isopropyl-β-D-thiogalactopyranoside (IPTG). lac repressor encoded by lacI
   5042..5064    +  RBS            RBS: efficient ribosome binding site from bacteriophage T7 gene 10 (Olins and Rangwala, 1989)
   5083..5099    +  CDS            capTEV™ (fragment): composite tag for in vivo biotinylation, TEV protease cleavage, and 6xHis tagging
   5110..5127    +  CDS            thrombin site: thrombin recognition and cleavage site
   5176..5907    +  CDS            pcn3: PCNA3_SACS2 - Also known as pcnA-1. Experimental evidence at protein level: Swiss-Prot protein existence level 1. One of the sliding clamp subunits that acts as a moving platform for DNA processing. Responsible for tethering the catalytic subunit of DNA polymerase to DNA during high-speed replication. DNA polymerase I, DNA ligase and the flap endonuclease may be constitutively associated with the PCNA heterotrimer forming a scanning complex able to couple DNA synthesis and Okazaki fragment maturation. Heterotrimer stimulates the Holliday junction resolvase Hjc. From Saccharolobus solfataricus
   5917..9063    +  CDS            cyp102A1: CPXB_BACMB - Also known as cyp102. Experimental evidence at protein level: Swiss-Prot protein existence level 1. Functions as a fatty acid monooxygenase (PubMed:3106359, PubMed:1727637, PubMed:16566047, PubMed:7578081, PubMed:11695892, PubMed:14653735, PubMed:16403573, PubMed:18004886, PubMed:17077084, PubMed:17868686, PubMed:18298086, PubMed:18619466, PubMed:18721129, PubMed:19492389, PubMed:20180779, PubMed:21110374, PubMed:21875028). Catalyzes hydroxylation of fatty acids at omega-1, omega-2 and omega-3 positions (PubMed:1727637, PubMed:21875028). Shows activity toward medium and long-chain
   9113..9130    +  CDS            9xHis (fragment): 9xHis affinity tag
   9140..9189    +  CDS            SET1 (fragment): solubility-enhancement tag derived from T7 phage gene 10B
   9197..9244    +  terminator     T7 terminator: transcription terminator for bacteriophage T7 RNA polymerase
