[The description below was written by a language model from this plasmid's Addgene catalogue record and pLannotate feature annotations shown in this document.]
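Description:
p3R112C/T180CBM3 is a bacterial expression plasmid built on the pET-28b(+) backbone for producing a two-part fusion protein in E. coli. It is propagated through a pBR322-type origin accompanied by the bom region and the rop gene, which together account for its low copy number, and it is selected with kanamycin via an aminoglycoside phosphotransferase marker. An f1 phage origin is also present. The annotated tetracycline-resistance fragments and the partial AmpR promoter are most likely backbone remnants rather than functional markers.

Expression is driven by a T7 promoter followed by a lac operator and the T7 gene 10 ribosome binding site, with a plasmid-borne lacI gene supplying repressor. Transcription therefore depends on T7 RNA polymerase in the host and is induced with IPTG, ending at the T7 terminator. The open reading frame begins with the backbone's N-terminal His6 tag and thrombin cleavage site. It continues into PCNA3, a sliding-clamp subunit from Sulfolobus (Saccharolobus) solfataricus carrying R112C and T180C substitutions, and then into cytochrome P450 BM3 (cyp102A1) from Bacillus megaterium, a self-sufficient fatty acid monooxygenase, carrying A74G, C773S and C810S. A His-tag fragment is annotated downstream of the P450 coding region, but the record lists only the N-terminal tag.

The alternative insert name in the catalogue refers to PCNA1(G108C), which conflicts with both the stated mutations and the pcn3 annotation. The depositor notes that the plasmid was assembled by Golden Gate cloning from two parent plasmids. The associated publication concerns immobilisation of a bacterial P450 monooxygenase system on a solid support, which suggests that the PCNA subunit serves as an assembly scaffold. The record does not state the role of the introduced cysteines.
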