Addgene plasmid #85090: p3R112C/T180CBM3
Purpose: Expresses PCNA3 variant (R112C/T180C) fused to P450 BM3 variant (A74G/C773S/C810S) in E. coli
Depositing lab: Teruyuki Nagamune. Depositing organization: The University of Tokyo. Publication: Immobilization of a Bacterial Cytochrome P450 Monooxygenase System on a Solid Support. Tan CY, Hirakawa H, Suzuki R, Haga T, Iwata F, Nagamune T. Angew Chem Int Ed Engl. 2016 Oct 26. doi: 10.1002/anie.201608033. PubMed 27781345.
Backbone
  Vector backbone: pET-28b(+)
  Backbone manufacturer: Merck Millipore
  Backbone size w/o insert (bp): 5333
  Total vector size (bp): 9269
  Modifications to backbone: N/A
  Vector type: Bacterial Expression
Growth in bacteria
  Bacterial resistance: Kanamycin, 50 μg/mL
  Growth temperature: 37°C
  Growth strain: DH5alpha
  Growth instructions: Supplement with 1% glucose is recommended to suppress leaky expression.
  Copy number: Low Copy
Gene/Insert
  Gene/Insert name: The R112C/T180C variant of PCNA3 fused to P450 BM3 (alt name: PCNA1(G108C)-P450 BM3)
  Species: Synthetic; Sulfolobus solfataricus P2, Bacillus megaterium
  Insert size (bp): 3936
  Mutation: R112C/T180C in PCNA3, A74G/C773S/C810S in P450BM3
  Promoter: T7 promoter
  Tag / fusion protein: His6 tag (N terminal on backbone)
  Cloning method: Unknown
  Sequencing primers: 5′ T7; 3′ T7 Terminal
Terms and licenses: Academic/Nonprofit Terms; Industry Terms: Not Available to Industry
Depositor comments: The plasmid was obtained from p3R112C/T180C-GG (Plasmid #85093) and pBsaBM3 (Plasmid #85102) by Golden Gate assembly.
How to cite: p3R112C/T180CBM3 was a gift from Teruyuki Nagamune (Addgene plasmid # 85090 ; http://n2t.net/addgene:85090 ; RRID:Addgene_85090)
