>Addgene plasmid #85090 | p3R112C/T180CBM3 | addgene partial sequence | sequence record 167115 | T7 5'-TAATACGACTCACTATAGGG-3'
TCCCCTCTAGAAATAATTTTGTTTAACTTTAAGAAGGAGATATACCATGGGCAGCAGCCATCATCATCAT
CATCACAGCAGCGGCCTGGTGCCGCGCGGCAGCCATATGATCTACCTGAAATCTTTCGAACGTAACATCC
GCCTGATCAATATGAAAGTGGTTTACGATGATGTTCGTGTGCTGAAAGATATTATCCAGGCGCTGGCCCG
CCTGGTTGATGAAGCCGTGCTGAAATTCAAACAGGATAGCGTTGAACTGGTGGCACTGGATCGTGCGCAT
ATTAGCCTGATCTCTGTTAACCTGCCGCGCGAAATGTTCAAAGAATACGATGTGAACGATGAATTTAAAT
TCGGTTTCAACACCCAGTACCTGATGAAAATCCTGAAAGTTGCAAAACGTAAAGAAGCCATTGAAATCGC
AAGTGAAAGCCCGGATAGTGTGATTATCAACATTATCGGCAGCACCAATCGTGAATTTAACGTTTGCAAT
CTGGAAGTGTCTGAACAGGAAATTCCGGAAATCAACCTGCAGTTCGATATTAGTGCGACGATCAGCTCTG
ATGGTTTTAAAAGTGCCATCAGCGAAGTTTCTACCGTGACGGATAATGTGGTTGTGGAAGGTCACGAAGA
TCGCATTCTGATCAAAGCAGAAGGCGAAAGCGAAGTTGAAGTGGAATTTTCTAAAGATTGCGGCGGTCTG
CAGGATCTGGAATTTAGTAAAGAAAGCAAAAATTCTTACAGTGCGGAATACCTGGATGATGTTCTGTCTC
TGACGAAACTGAGTGATTACGTGAAAATCAGCTTCGGCAACCAGAAACCGCTGCAGCTGTTTTTCAATAT
GGAAGGCGGTGGCAAAGTTACGTACCTGCTGGCGCCGAAAGTGGGAGGTAGCATGACAATTAAAGAAATG
CCTCAGCCAAAAACGTTTGGAGAGCTTAAAAATTTACCGTTATTAAACACAGATAAACCGGTTCAAGCTT
TGATGAAAATTGCGGATGAATTAGGAGAAATC
