>Addgene plasmid #85090 | p3R112C/T180CBM3 | addgene partial sequence | sequence record 167117 | T7term 5'-GCTAGTTATTGCTCAGCGG-3'
CTTCCTTTCGGGCTTTGTTAGCAGCCGGATCTCAGTGGTGGTGGTGGTGGTGCTCGAGTGCGGCCGCAAG
CTTGTCGACGGAGCTCGAATTCGGATCCTTACCCAGCCCACACGTCTTTTGCGTATCGGCCTTTTTCTTC
TAGCTGCTGCAGCCATAAGCGAGCGTCTGCTTCACTCACTTGGTGAACGTCAGCATAGCTTTTCATAAGC
GTTGCTTCAACGGCAGGTGCCATTTGGCTTCCGTCTCCGCAAATATAGAAGTGCGCTCCTTGATCAAGAA
GTTCAATCAATTTCTTGCCGTCTTGTTCCATTACGTGCTGAACGTATGTTTTCGGCTGATTTGGCATGCG
AGAAAAAGCGGTATGAAGCGTAATGATGCCTTCGCTTTGGGCGTTTTCAAGCTCTTCTTGATACAGATAG
TCTTCATGAGGTGAACGGCAGCCGAAGTATAAATGTGCTTCTCCAAGTGACTGTCCTTGTTCTTTTAGCT
GTTTGCGCGCCTGCACAAAGCCTCTAAACGGCGCGACGCCTGTTCCCGGTCCGACCATGATAAGCGGCGT
TTCAGGGTCTTTTGGCAGCGTAAATTCTGACTGCGGTGTGGAAATAAAGCACGTAATCGTATCTCCTTCT
TGCAGCTCGGCAAGATAGTTCGACGCAATTCCTTTATATTCTCCATATCCGCTCCACGCTTCTCCTGAGA
CAACGCTGACCGTGATGCTTGCTTGTTTTTCATCGACACGAGGTGATGAAGAAATCGAGTAATAGCGCGG
GCGTATGCTTGGCAGAAGGGCGATAAATTCGCTGAATTTCATTTCGCTCGCCGGGTATTTTTCAAGCAGT
TCAAGCATTGTTAAACGTTTTGCCAGCACTTGTTCTTTGTAGGCTTGCTTTTCAAGCAAGGCTTCAAGCT
CTACTTTATGCGGCGGGCTGACCGTTTTAGCAGCCATTGCGCGAAGCTGCGTGCGCGTAACAGGATCTTG
AAGCTCCACGTAT
