>Addgene plasmid #85090 | p3R112C/T180CBM3 | addgene partial sequence | sequence record 168477 | bP450-F 5'-GCCAAAAACGTTTGGAGAGC-3'
ATAAACCGGTTCAAGCTTTGATGAAAATTGCGGATGAATTAGGAGAAATCTTTAAATTCGAGGCGCCTGG
TCGTGTAACGCGCTACTTATCAAGTCAGCGTCTAATTAAAGAAGCATGCGATGAATCACGCTTTGATAAA
AACTTAAGTCAAGGCCTTAAATTTGTACGTGATTTTGCAGGAGACGGGTTATTTACAAGCTGGACGCATG
AAAAAAATTGGAAAAAAGCGCATAATATCTTACTTCCAAGCTTCAGTCAGCAGGCAATGAAAGGCTATCA
TGCGATGATGGTCGATATCGCCGTGCAGCTTGTTCAAAAGTGGGAGCGTCTAAATGCAGATGAGCATATT
GAAGTACCGGAAGACATGACACGTTTAACGCTTGATACAATTGGTCTTTGCGGCTTTAACTATCGCTTTA
ACAGCTTTTACCGAGATCAGCCTCATCCATTTATTACAAGTATGGTCCGTGCACTGGATGAAGCAATGAA
CAAGCTGCAGCGAGCAAATCCAGACGACCCAGCTTATGATGAAAACAAGCGCCAGTTTCAAGAAGATATC
AAGGTGATGAACGACCTAGTAGATAAAATTATTGCAGATCGCAAAGCAAGCGGTGAACAAAGCGATGATT
TATTAACGCATATGCTAAACGGAAAAGATCCAGAAACGGGTGAGCCGCTTGATGACGAGAACATTCGCTA
TCAAATTATTACATTCTTAATTGCGGGACACGAAACAACAAGTGGTCTTTTATCATTTGCGCTGTATTTC
TTAGTGAAAAATCCACATGTATTACAAAAAGCAGCAGAAGAAGCAGCACGAGTTCTAGTAGATCCTGTTC
CAAGCTACAAACAAGTCAAACAGCTTAAATATGTCGGCATGGTCTTAAACGAAGCGCTGCGCTTATGGCC
AACTGCTCCTGCGTTTTCCCTATATGCAAAAGAAGATACGGTGCTTGGAGGAGAATATCCTTTAGAAAAA
GGCGACGAACTAATGGTTCTGATTCCTCAGCTTC
